# Supplementary material for: Sequence heterochrony led to a gain of functionality in an immature stage of the central complex: A fly–beetle insight
Source: PLoS Biol. 2020 Oct 26;18(10):e3000881. doi: 10.1371/journal.pbio.3000881 (PMC7644108; doi:10.1371/journal.pbio.3000881)
Supplement: S1 Vector — Vector used for protein expression. (GB) [file pbio.3000881.s003.gb]

LOCUS       KNE001_(pET_SUMO-GoldenGate)        7132 bp    DNA     circular UNA 19-AUG-2020
DEFINITION  Construct containing casettes for protein expresson.
ACCESSION   urn.local...i-catxhya
VERSION     urn.local...i-catxhya
KEYWORDS    .
SOURCE      
  ORGANISM  .
FEATURES             Location/Qualifiers
     misc_feature    2133..225
                     /modified_by="Max Farnworth"
                     /label="T7 Promotor"
                     /note="Geneious type: promoter prokaryotic"
     operon          228..252
                     /modified_by="Max Farnworth"
                     /label="lacO"
     gene            297..299
                     /modified_by="Max Farnworth"
                     /label="ATG"
     gene            309..326
                     /modified_by="Max Farnworth"
                     /label="6x His region"
     gene            360..653
                     /modified_by="Max Farnworth"
                     /label="SUMO ORF"
     misc_feature    complement(655..660)
                     /Recognition_pattern="GGTCTC(1/5)"
                     /annotation_group="GGTCTC"
                     /label="BsaI"
                     /note="Geneious type: restriction site"
     gene            784..1443
                     /modified_by="Max Farnworth"
                     /label="Chloramphenicol resistance"
     gene            1785..2090
                     /modified_by="Max Farnworth"
                     /label="ccdB"
     misc_feature    2000..2005
                     /Recognition_pattern="GGTCTC(1/5)"
                     /annotation_group="GGTCTC"
                     /label="BsaI"
                     /note="Geneious type: restriction site"
     misc_feature    2131..2136
                     /Recognition_pattern="GGTCTC(1/5)"
                     /annotation_group="GGTCTC"
                     /label="BsaI"
                     /note="Geneious type: restriction site"
     misc_feature    2233..2361
                     /label="T7 terminator"
     misc_feature    complement(2920..3735)
                     /modified_by="Max Farnworth"
                     /label="Kanamycin resistance"
     misc_feature    3831..4504
                     /label="pBR322 origin"
     misc_feature    4872..5063
                     /label="ROP ORF"
     misc_feature    complement(5872..6963)
                     /modified_by="Max Farnworth"
                     /label="lacI ORF"
ORIGIN      
        1 caaggagatg gcgcccaaca gtcccccggc cacggggcct gccaccatac ccacgccgaa
       61 acaagcgctc atgagcccga agtggcgagc ccgatcttcc ccatcggtga tgtcggcgat
      121 ataggcgcca gcaaccgcac ctgtggcgcc ggtgatgccg gccacgatgc gtccggcgta
      181 gaggatcgag atctcgatcc cgcgaaatta atacgactca ctatagggga attgtgagcg
      241 gataacaatt cccctctaga aataattttg tttaacttta agaaggagat atacatatgg
      301 gcagcagcca tcatcatcat catcacggca gcggcctggt gccgcgcggc agcgctagca
      361 tgtcggactc agaagtcaat caagaagcta agccagaggt caagccagaa gtcaagcctg
      421 agactcacat caatttaaag gtgtccgatg gatcttcaga gatcttcttc aagatcaaaa
      481 agaccactcc tttaagaagg ctgatggaag cgttcgctaa aagacagggt aaggaaatgg
      541 actccttaag attcttgtac gacggtatta gaattcaagc tgatcagacc cctgaagatt
      601 tggacatgga ggataacgat attattgagg ctcacagaga acagattggt ggtagagacc
      661 tcaggatcca agcttgcggc cgcattaggc accccaggct ttacacttta tgcttccggc
      721 tcgtataatg tgtggatttt gagttaggat ccgtcgagat tttcaggagc taaggaagct
      781 aaaatggaga aaaaaatcac tggatatacc accgttgata tatcccaatg gcatcgtaaa
      841 gaacattttg aggcatttca gtcagttgct caatgtacct ataaccagac cgttcagctg
      901 gatattacgg cctttttaaa gaccgtaaag aaaaataagc acaagtttta tccggccttt
      961 attcacattc ttgcccgcct gatgaatgct catccggaat tccgtatggc aatgaaagac
     1021 ggtgagctgg tgatatggga tagtgttcac ccttgttaca ccgttttcca tgagcaaact
     1081 gaaacgtttt catcgctctg gagtgaatac cacgacgatt tccggcagtt tctacacata
     1141 tattcgcaag atgtggcgtg ttacggtgaa aacctggcct atttccctaa agggtttatt
     1201 gagaatatgt ttttcgtctc agccaatccc tgggtgagtt tcaccagttt tgatttaaac
     1261 gtggccaata tggacaactt cttcgccccc gttttcacca tgggcaaata ttatacgcaa
     1321 ggcgacaagg tgctgatgcc gctggcgatt caggttcatc atgccgtttg tgatggcttc
     1381 catgtcggca gaatgcttaa tgaattacaa cagtactgcg atgagtggca gggcggggcg
     1441 taaagatctg gatccggctt actaaaagcc agataacagt atgcgtattt gcgcgctgat
     1501 ttttgcggta taagaatata tactgatatg tatacccgaa gtatgtcaaa aagaggtatg
     1561 ctatgaagca gcgtattaca gtgacagttg acagcgacag ctatcagttg ctcaaggcat
     1621 atatgatgtc aatatctccg gtctggtaag cacaaccatg cagaatgaag cccgtcgtct
     1681 gcgtgccgaa cgctggaaag cggaaaatca ggaagggatg gctgaggtcg cccggtttat
     1741 tgaaatgaac ggctcttttg ctgacgagaa caggggctgg tgaaatgcag tttaaggttt
     1801 acacctataa aagagagagc cgttatcgtc tgtttgtgga tgtacagagt gatattattg
     1861 acacgcccgg gcgacggatg gtgatccccc tggccagtgc acgtctgctg tcagataaag
     1921 tctcccgtga actttacccg gtggtgcata tcggggatga aagctggcgc atgatgacca
     1981 ccgatatggc cagtgtgccg gtctccgtta tcggggaaga agtggctgat ctcagccacc
     2041 gcgaaaatga catcaaaaac gccattaacc tgatgttctg gggaatataa atgtcaggct
     2101 cccttataca cagccagtct gcaggtcgac ggtctcctcg agagacaagc ttaggtattt
     2161 attcggcgca aagtgcgtcg ggtgatgctg ccaacttagt cgagcaccac caccaccacc
     2221 actgagatcc ggctgctaac aaagcccgaa aggaagctga gttggctgct gccaccgctg
     2281 agcaataact agcataaccc cttggggcct ctaaacgggt cttgaggggt tttttgctga
     2341 aaggaggaac tatatccgga ttggcgaatg ggnnnnnnnn nnnnnnnnnn nnnnnnnnnn
     2401 nnnnnnnnnn nnnnnnnnnn nnnnnnnnnn nnnnnnnnnn nnnnnnnnnn nnnnnnnnnn
     2461 nnnnnnnnnn nnnnnnnnnn nnnnnnnnnn nnnnnncnnn nnnnnnnnnn nnnnnnnnnn
     2521 nnnnnnnnnn nnnnnnnnnn nnnnnnnnnn nnnnnnnnnn nnnnnnnnnn nnnnnnnnnn
     2581 nnnnnnnnan nnnnnnnnnn nnnnnnnnnn nnnnnnnnnn nnnnnnnnnn nnnnnnnncc
     2641 tttgacgttg gagtccacgt tctttnnnnn nnnnnnnnnn nnnnnnnnnn nnnnnnnnnn
     2701 nnaccctatc tcggtctatt cttttgattt ataagggatt ttgccgattt cggcctattg
     2761 gttaaaaaat gagctgattt aacaaaaatt taacgcgaat tttaacaaaa tattaacgct
     2821 tacaatttag gtggcacttt tcggggaaat gtgcgcggaa cccctatttg tttatttttc
     2881 taaatacatt caaatatgta tccgctcatg aattaattct tagaaaaact catcgagcat
     2941 caaatgaaac tgcaatttat tcatatcagg attatcaata ccatattttt gaaaaagccg
     3001 tttctgtaat gaaggagaaa actcaccgag gcagttccat aggatggcaa gatcctggta
     3061 tcggtctgcg attccgactc gtccaacatc aatacaacct attaatttcc cctcgtcaaa
     3121 aataaggtta tcaagtgaga aatcaccatg agtgacgact gaatccggtg agaatggcaa
     3181 aagtttatgc atttctttcc agacttgttc aacaggccag ccattacgct cgtcatcaaa
     3241 atcactcgca tcaaccaaac cgttattcat tcgtgattgc gcctgagcga gacgaaatac
     3301 gcgatcgctg ttaaaaggac aattacaaac aggaatcgaa tgcaaccggc gcaggaacac
     3361 tgccagcgca tcaacaatat tttcacctga atcaggatat tcttctaata cctggaatgc
     3421 tgttttcccg gggatcgcag tggtgagtaa ccatgcatca tcaggagtac ggataaaatg
     3481 cttgatggtc ggaagaggca taaattccgt cagccagttt agtctgacca tctcatctgt
     3541 aacatcattg gcaacgctac ctttgccatg tttcagaaac aactctggcg catcgggctt
     3601 cccatacaat cgatagattg tcgcacctga ttgcccgaca ttatcgcgag cccatttata
     3661 cccatataaa tcagcatcca tgttggaatt taatcgcggc ctagagcaag acgtttcccg
     3721 ttgaatatgg ctcataacac cccttgtatt actgtttatg taagcagaca gttttattgt
     3781 tcatgaccaa aatcccttaa cgtgagtttt cgttccactg agcgtcagac cccgtagaaa
     3841 agatcaaagg atcttcttga gatccttttt ttctgcgcgt aatctgctgc ttgcaaacaa
     3901 aaaaaccacc gctaccagcg gtggtttgtt tgccggatca agagctacca actctttttc
     3961 cgaaggtaac tggcttcagc agagcgcaga taccaaatac tgtccttcta gtgtagccgt
     4021 agttaggcca ccacttcaag aactctgtag caccgcctac atacctcgct ctgctaatcc
     4081 tgttaccagt ggctgctgcc agtggcgata agtcgtgtct taccgggttg gactcaagac
     4141 gatagttacc ggataaggcg cagcggtcgg gctgaacggg gggttcgtgc acacagccca
     4201 gcttggagcg aacgacctac accgaactga gatacctaca gcgtgagcta tgagaaagcg
     4261 ccacgcttcc cgaagggaga aaggcggaca ggtatccggt aagcggcagg gtcggaacag
     4321 gagagcgcac gagggagctt ccagggggaa acgcctggta tctttatagt cctgtcgggt
     4381 ttcgccacct ctgacttgag cgtcgatttt tgtgatgctc gtcagggggg cggagcctat
     4441 ggaaaaacgc cagcaacgcg gcctttttac ggttcctggc cttttgctgg ccttttgctc
     4501 acatgttctt tcctgcgtta tcccctgatt ctgtggataa ccgtattacc gcctttgagt
     4561 gagctgatac cgctcgccgc agccgaacga ccgagcgcag cgagtcagtg agcgaggaag
     4621 cggaagagcg cctgatgcgg tattttctcc ttacgcatct gtgcggtatt tcacaccgca
     4681 atggtgcact ctcagtacaa tctgctctga tgccgcatag ttaagccagt atacactccg
     4741 ctatcgctac gtgactgggt catggctgcg ccccgacacc cgccaacacc cgctgacgcg
     4801 ccctgacggg cttgtctgct cccggcatcc gcttacagac aagctgtgac cgtctccggg
     4861 agctgcatgt gtcagaggtt ttcaccgtca tcaccgaaac gcgcgaggca gctgcggtaa
     4921 agctcatcag cgtggtcgtg aagcgattca cagatgtctg cctgttcatc cgcgtccagc
     4981 tcgttgagtt tctccagaag cgttaatgtc tggcttctga taaagcgggc catgttaagg
     5041 gcggtttttt cctgtttggt cactgatgcc tccgtgtaag ggggatttct gttcatgggg
     5101 gtaatgatac cgatgaaacg agagaggatg ctcacgatac gggttactga tgatgaacat
     5161 gcccggttac tggaacgttg tgagggtaaa caactggcgg tatggatgcg gcgggaccag
     5221 agaaaaatca ctcagggtca atgccagcgc ttcgttaata cagatgtagg tgttccacag
     5281 ggtagccagc agcatcctgc gatgcagatc cggaacataa tggtgcaggg cgctgacttc
     5341 cgcgtttcca gactttacga aacacggaaa ccgaagacca ttcatgttgt tgctcaggtc
     5401 gcagacgttt tgcagcagca gtcgcttcac gttcgctcgc gtatcggtga ttcattctgc
     5461 taaccagtaa ggcaaccccg ccagcctagc cgggtcctca acgacaggag cacgatcatg
     5521 cgcacccgtg gggccgccat gccggcgata atggcctgct tctcgccgaa acgtttggtg
     5581 gcgggaccag tgacgaaggc ttgagcgagg gcgtgcaaga ttccgaatac cgcaagcgac
     5641 aggccgatca tcgtcgcgct ccagcgaaag cggtcctcgc cgaaaatgac ccagagcgct
     5701 gccggcacct gtcctacgag ttgcatgata aagaagacag tcataagtgc ggcgacgata
     5761 gtcatgcccc gcgcccaccg gaaggagctg actgggttga aggctctcaa gggcatcggt
     5821 cgagatcccg gtgcctaatg agtgagctaa cttacattaa ttgcgttgcg ctcactgccc
     5881 gctttccagt cgggaaacct gtcgtgccag ctgcattaat gaatcggcca acgcgcgggg
     5941 agaggcggtt tgcgtattgg gcgccagggt ggtttttctt ttcaccagtg agacgggcaa
     6001 cagctgattg cccttcaccg cctggccctg agagagttgc agcaagcggt ccacgctggt
     6061 ttgccccagc aggcgaaaat cctgtttgat ggtggttaac ggcgggatat aacatgagct
     6121 gtcttcggta tcgtcgtatc ccactaccga gatatccgca ccaacgcgca gcccggactc
     6181 ggtaatggcg cgcattgcgc ccagcgccat ctgatcgttg gcaaccagca tcgcagtggg
     6241 aacgatgccc tcattcagca tttgcatggt ttgttgaaaa ccggacatgg cactccagtc
     6301 gccttcccgt tccgctatcg gctgaatttg attgcgagtg agatatttat gccagccagc
     6361 cagacgcaga cgcgccgaga cagaacttaa tgggcccgct aacagcgcga tttgctggtg
     6421 acccaatgcg accagatgct ccacgcccag tcgcgtaccg tcttcatggg agaaaataat
     6481 actgttgatg ggtgtctggt cagagacatc aagaaataac gccggaacat tagtgcaggc
     6541 agcttccaca gcaatggcat cctggtcatc cagcggatag ttaatgatca gcccactgac
     6601 gcgttgcgcg agaagattgt gcaccgccgc tttacaggct tcgacgccgc ttcgttctac
     6661 catcgacacc accacgctgg cacccagttg atcggcgcga gatttaatcg ccgcgacaat
     6721 ttgcgacggc gcgtgcaggg ccagactgga ggtggcaacg ccaatcagca acgactgttt
     6781 gcccgccagt tgttgtgcca cgcggttggg aatgtaattc agctccgcca tcgccgcttc
     6841 cactttttcc cgcgttttcg cagaaacgtg gctggcctgg ttcaccacgc gggaaacggt
     6901 ctgataagag acaccggcat actctgcgac atcgtataac gttactggtt tcacattcac
     6961 caccctgaat tgactctctt ccgggcgcta tcatgccata ccgcgaaagg ttttgcgcca
     7021 ttcgatggtg tccgggatct cgacgctctc ccttatgcga ctcctgcatt aggaagcagc
     7081 ccagtagtag gttgaggccg ttgagcaccg ccgccgcaag gaatggtgca tg
//
